Addgene plasmid #204179: pRegev_D1.61C>G
Purpose: pRegev_D1 with single C>G mutation.
Depositing lab: Oded Regev. Depositing organization: New York University. Publication: Deciphering RNA splicing logic with interpretable machine learning. Liao SE, Sudarshan M, Regev O. Proc Natl Acad Sci U S A. 2023 Oct 10;120(41):e2221165120. doi: 10.1073/pnas.2221165120. Epub 2023 Oct 5. PubMed 37796983.
Backbone
  Vector backbone: pRegev_ExonSkip_LandingPad
  Backbone manufacturer: Regev Group (NYU)
  Total vector size (bp): 8612
  Vector type: Mammalian Expression, Synthetic Biology
  Selectable markers: Zeocin
Growth in bacteria
  Bacterial resistance: Ampicillin, 100 μg/mL
  Growth temperature: 37°C
  Growth strain: DH5alpha
  Copy number: Unknown
Gene/Insert
  Gene/Insert name: Exon D1 with 61C>G mutation in beta globin splicing minigene
  Species: Synthetic
  Mutation: 61C>G mutation
  Promoter: Truncated CAG
  Cloning method: Gibson Cloning
  Sequencing primers: 5′ T7; 3′ BGH Reverse
Resource information
  A portion of this plasmid was derived from a plasmid made by: Minigene design from Kristen Lynch (SA Smith and KW Lynch, "Cell-based splicing of minigenes." (2014)). Backbone design modified from Georg Seelig (AB Rosenberg et al, "Learning the sequence determinants of alternative splicing from millions of random sequences." (2015)).
Terms and licenses: Academic/Nonprofit Terms; Industry Terms: Not Available to Industry
How to cite: pRegev_D1.61C>G was a gift from Oded Regev (Addgene plasmid # 204179 ; http://n2t.net/addgene:204179 ; RRID:Addgene_204179)
