[The description below was written by a language model from this plasmid's Addgene catalogue record and pLannotate feature annotations shown in this document.]
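Description:
pRegev_D1.61C>G is an 8.6 kb mammalian expression plasmid carrying a synthetic splicing reporter, built on the pRegev_ExonSkip_LandingPad backbone. It is the parental pRegev_D1 construct with a single C>G substitution at position 61 of the test exon. In E. coli it replicates from a high-copy ColE1/pUC-type origin and is selected with ampicillin through the bla gene. An f1 origin and remnants of a lac promoter/operator region are also present. For mammalian cells, a BleoR (Sh ble) cassette confers Zeocin resistance. It is driven by the SV40 early promoter, has an EM7 bacterial promoter in tandem, and ends in an SV40 polyadenylation signal.

The payload is a beta-globin minigene transcribed from a truncated CAG promoter, annotated as the chicken β-actin promoter plus its chimeric intron, with no CMV enhancer called. A T7 promoter site lies just upstream of the minigene. The minigene has a 5′ HBB exon fragment and a 3′ HBB exon, separated by β-globin-derived intron segments, and terminates at the bGH poly(A) signal. An unannotated gap between the intron fragments presumably holds the synthetic exon D1 with the 61C>G change, though the feature tables do not label it. The ratio of exon inclusion to skipping in the spliced transcript then reports how the exon sequence affects splicing. A divergently oriented EF-1α promoter drives EGFP, which probably serves as a marker of transfected cells, although the record does not say so.

The associated work on interpretable machine-learning models of splicing logic suggests that this point mutant tests the effect of a single nucleotide on exon skipping. The depositor and repository sequences differ by one nucleotide in length, within the SV40 promoter region, and otherwise carry identical annotations.
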