Features (pLannotate 1.2.2; 25 found; start..end, strand, type, name):
     44..763     -  CDS            EGFP: the original enhanced GFP (Yang et al., 1996) mammalian codon-optimized
    771..1949    -  promoter       EF-1α promoter: strong constitutive promoter for human elongation factor EF-1α
   1980..2257    +  promoter       chicken β-actin promoter: No description available
   2258..3231    +  intron         chimeric intron: chimera between introns from chicken β-actin and rabbit β-globin
   3247..3265    +  promoter       T7 promoter: promoter for bacteriophage T7 RNA polymerase
   3297..3392    +  CDS            HBB (fragment): HBB_GORGO - Experimental evidence at protein level: Swiss-Prot protein existence level 1. Involved in oxygen transport from the lung to the various peripheral tissues. From Gorilla gorilla gorilla (Western lowland gorilla).
   3393..3479    +  intron         chimeric intron (fragment): chimera between introns from human β-globin and immunoglobulin heavy chain genes
   3598..3680    +  intron         β-globin intron (fragment): internally truncated intron from human β-globin
   4051..4441    +  intron         β-globin intron (fragment): internally truncated intron from human β-globin
   4445..4567    +  CDS            HBB: HBB_COLGU - Experimental evidence at transcript level: Swiss-Prot protein existence level 2. Involved in oxygen transport from the lung to the various peripheral tissues. From Colobus guereza (Mantled guereza) (Eastern black-and-white colobus monkey).
   4637..4861    +  polyA_signal   bGH poly(A) signal: bovine growth hormone polyadenylation signal
   4865..4886    +  promoter       SV40 promoter (fragment): SV40 enhancer and early promoter
   4907..5335    +  rep_origin     f1 ori (sequence partly withheld): f1 bacteriophage origin of replication; arrow indicates direction of (+) strand synthesis
   5349..5679    +  promoter       SV40 promoter: SV40 enhancer and early promoter
   5727..5774    +  promoter       EM7 promoter: synthetic bacterial promoter&nbsp
   5793..6167    +  CDS            BleoR: antibiotic-binding protein; Sh ble from Streptoalloteichus hindustanus; confers resistance to bleomycin, phleomycin, and Zeocin™
   6177..6302    +  CDS            ble (fragment): BLE_KLEPN - Experimental evidence at protein level: Swiss-Prot protein existence level 1. Binding protein with a strong affinity to the bleomycin family of antibiotics. Binds to CL990; an antimitotic-antibiotic compound. From Klebsiella pneumoniae.
   6297..6418    +  polyA_signal   SV40 poly(A) signal: SV40 polyadenylation signal
   6491..6507    -  protein_bind   lac operator: The lac repressor binds to the lac operator to inhibit transcription in E. coli. This inhibition can be relieved by adding lactose or isopropyl-β-D-thiogalactopyranoside (IPTG). lac repressor encoded by lacI
   6515..6545    -  promoter       lac promoter: promoter for the E. coli lac operon
   6560..6581    -  protein_bind   CAP binding site: CAP binding activates transcription in the presence of cAMP. E. coli catabolite activator protein
   6594..6686    -  CDS            lacI (fragment): lac repressor; lacI; The lac repressor binds to the lac operator to inhibit transcription in E. coli. This inhibition can be relieved by adding lactose or isopropyl-β-D-thiogalactopyranoside (IPTG).
   6869..7457    -  rep_origin     ori: high-copy-number ColE1/pMB1/pBR322/pUC origin of replication
   7628..8488    -  CDS            AmpR: β-lactamase; bla; confers resistance to ampicillin, carbenicillin, and related antibiotics
   8489..8593    -  promoter       AmpR promoter: bla
>Addgene plasmid #204179 | pRegev_D1.61C>G | depositor full sequence | sequence record 399122 | pRegev_D1.61C>G sequence 8612 bps
CCACCTGACGTCGACGGATCGGGAGATCCCAGTGTGGTGGTACTTACTTGTACAGCTCGTCCATGCCGAG
AGTGATCCCGGCGGCGGTCACGAACTCCAGCAGGACCATGTGATCGCGCTTCTCGTTGGGGTCTTTGCTC
AGGGCGGACTGGGTGCTCAGGTAGTGGTTGTCGGGCAGCAGCACGGGGCCGTCGCCGATGGGGGTGTTCT
GCTGGTAGTGGTCGGCGAGCTGCACGCTGCCGTCCTCGATGTTGTGGCGGATCTTGAAGTTCGCCTTGAT
GCCGTTCTTCTGCTTGTCGGCCATGATATAGACGTTGTGGCTGTTGTAGTTGTACTCCAGCTTGTGCCCC
AGGATGTTGCCGTCCTCCTTGAAGTCGATGCCCTTCAGCTCGATGCGGTTCACCAGGGTGTCGCCCTCGA
ACTTCACCTCGGCGCGGGTCTTGTAGTTGCCGTCGTCCTTGAAGAAGATGGTGCGCTCCTGGACGTAGCC
TTCGGGCATGGCGGACTTGAAGAAGTCGTGCTGCTTCATGTGGTCGGGGTAGCGGCTGAAGCACTGCACG
CCGTAGGTCAGGGTGGTCACGAGGGTGGGCCAGGGCACGGGCAGCTTGCCGGTGGTGCAGATGAACTTCA
GGGTCAGCTTGCCGTAGGTGGCATCGCCCTCGCCCTCGCCAGACACGCTGAACTTGTGGCCGTTTACGTC
GCCGTCCAGCTCGACCAGGATGGGCACCACCCCGGTGAACAGCTCCTCGCCCTTGCTCACCATGGTGGCC
TCACGACACCTGAAATGGAAGAAAAAAACTTTGAACCACTGTCTGAGGCTTGAGAATGAACCAAGATCCA
AACTCAAAAAGGGCAAATTCCAAGGAGAATTACATCAAGTGCCAAGCTGGCCTAACTTCAGTCTCCACCC
ACTCAGTGTGGGGAAACTCCATCGCATAAAACCCCTCCCCCCAACCTAAAGACGACGTACTCCAAAAGCT
CGAGAACTAATCGAGGTGCCTGGACGGCGCCCGGTACTCCGTGGAGTCACATGAAGCGACGGCTGAGGAC
GGAAAGGCCCTTTTCCTTTGTGTGGGTGACTCACCCGCCCGCTCTCCCGAGCGCCGCGTCCTCCATTTTG
AGCTCCCTGCAGCAGGGCCGGGAAGCGGCCATCTTTCCGCTCACGCAACTGGTGCCGACCGGGCCAGCCT
TGCCGCCCAGGGCGGGGCGATACACGGCGGCGCGAGGCCAGGCACCAGAGCAGGCCGGCCAGCTTGAGAC
TACCCCCGTCCGATTCTCGGTGGCCGCGCTCGCAGGCCCCGCCTCGCCGAACATGTGCGCTGGGACGCAC
GGGCCCCGTCGCCGCCCGCGGCCCCAAAAACCGAAATACCAGTGTGCAGATCTTGGCCCGCATTTACAAG
ACTATCTTGCCAGAAAAAAAGCGTCGCAGCAGGTCATCAAAAATTTTAAATGGCTAGAGACTTATCGAAA
GCAGCGAGACAGGCGCGAAGGTGCCACCAGATTCGCACGCGGCGGCCCCAGCGCCCAGGCCAGGCCTCAA
CTCAAGCACGAGGCGAAGGGGCTCCTTAAGCGCAAGGCCTCGAACTCTCCCACCCACTTCCAACCCGAAG
CTCGGGATCAAGAATCACGTACTGCAGCCAGGTGGAAGTAATTCAAGGCACGCAAGGGCCATAACCCGTA
AAGAGGCCAGGCCCGCGGGAACCACACACGGCACTTACCTGTGTTCTGGCGGCAAACCCGTTGCGAAAAA
GAACGTTCACGGCGACTACTGCACTTATATACGGTTCTCCCCCACCCTCGGGAAAAAGGCGGAGCCAGTA
CACGACATCACTTTCCCAGTTTACCCCGCGCCACCTTCTCTAGGCACCGGTTCAATTGCCGACCCCTCCC
CCCAACTTCTCGGGGACTGTGGGCGATGTGCGCTCTGCCCACTGACGGGCACCGGAGCCTACGTAGGAAT
TAATTCGCCAGCACAGTGGTCGAGGTGAGCCCCACGTTCTGCTTCACTCTCCCCATCTCCCCCCCCTCCC
CACCCCCAATTTTGTATTTATTTATTTTTTAATTATTTTGTGCAGCGATGGGGGCGGGGGGGGGGGGGGG
GCGCGCGCCAGGCGGGGCGGGGCGGGGCGAGGGGCGGGGCGGGGCGAGGCGGAAAGGTGCGGCGGCAGCC
AATCAAAGCGGCGCGCTCCGAAAGTTTCCTTTTATGGCGAGGCGGCGGCGGCGGCGGCCCTATAAAAAGC
GAAGCGCGCGGCGGGCGGGAGTCGCTGCGCGCTGCCTTCGCCCCGTGCCCCGCTCCGCCGCCGCCTCGCG
CCGCCCGCCCCGGCTCTGACTGACCGCGTTACTCCCACAGGTGAGCGGGCGGGACGGCCCTTCTCCTCCG
GGCTGTAATTAGCGCTTGGTTTAATGACGGCTCGTTTCTTTTCTGTGGCTGCGTGAAAGCCTTGAGGGGC
TCCGGGAGGGCCCTTTGTGCGGGGGGAGCGGCTCGGGGGGTGCGTGCGTGTGTGTGTGCGTGGGGAGCGC
CGCGTGCGGCTCCGCGCTGCCCGGCGGCTGTGAGCGCTGCGGGCGCGGCGCGGGGCTTTGTGCGCTCCGC
AGTGTGCGCGAGGGGAGCGCGGCCGGGGGCGGTGCCCCGCGGTGCGGGGGGGGCTGCGAGGGGAACAAAG
GCTGCGTGCGGGGTGTGTGCGTGGGGGGGTGAGCAGGGGGTGTGGGCGCGTCGGTCGGGCTGCAACCCCC
CCTGCACCCCCCTCCCCGAGTTGCTGAGCACGGCCCGGCTTCGGGTGCGGGGCTCCGTACGGGGCGTGGC
GCGGGGCTCGCCGTGCCGGGCGGGGGGTGGCGGCAGGTGGGGGTGCCGGGCGGGGCGGGGCCGCCTCGGG
CCGGGGAGGGCTCGGGGGAGGGGCGCGGCGGCCCCCGGAGCGCCGGCGGCTGTCGAGGCGCGGCGAGCCG
CAGCCATTGCCTTTTATGGTAATCGTGCGAGAGGGCGCAGGGACTTCCTTTGTCCCAAATCTGTGCGGAG
CCGAAATCTGGGAGGCGCCGCCGCACCCCCTCTAGCGGGCGCGGGGCGAAGCGGTGCGGCGCCGGCAGGA
AGGAAATGGGCGGGGAGGGCCTTCGTGCGTCGCCGCGCCGCCGTCCCCTTCTCCCTCTCCAGCCTCGGGG
CTGTCCGCGGGGGGACGGCTGCCTTCGGGGGGGACGGGGCAGGGCGGGGTTCGGCTTCTGGCGTGTGACC
GGCGGCTCTAGCGTTTAAACTTAAGCTAATACGACTCACTATAGGGAGCTTGGTACCGCAACCTCAAACA
GACACCATGGTGCACCTGACTCCTGAGGAGAAGTCTGCCGTTACTGCCCTGTGGGGCAAGGTGAACGTGG
ATGAAGTTGGTGGTGAGGCCCTGGGCAGGTTGGTATCAAGGTTACAAGACAGGTTTAAGGAGACCAATAG
AAACTGGGCATATGGAGACAGAGAAGACTCTTGGGTTTCTGATAGGCACTGACTCTCTCTGCCTATGTCT
TTCTCTGCCATCCAGGTTGACTATGAGCCCCAACGAACAAGCTCCTATCTGGGAACTCTTTTCTGCAGAC
TTTAAGCCTACCCCCAGACAGGTCTGACTATGGGACCCTTGATGTTTTCTTTCCCCTTCTTTTCTATGGT
TAAGTTCATGTCATAGGAAGGGGAGAAGTAACAGGGTACAGTTTAGAATGGGAAACAGACGAATGATTGC
ATCAGTGTGGAAGTCTCAGGATCGTTTTAGTTTCTTTTATTTGCTGTTCATAACAATTGTTTTCTTTTGT
TTAATTCTTGCTTTCTTTTTTTTTCTTCTCCGCAATTTTTACTATTATACTTAATGCCTTAACATTGTGT
ATAACAAAAGGAAATATCTCTGAGATACATTAAGTAACTTAAAAAAAAACTTTACACAGTCTGCCTAGTA
CATTACTATTTGGAATATATGTGTGCTTATTTGCATATTCATAATCTCCCTACTTTATTTTCTTTTATTT
TTAATTGATACATAATCATTATACATATTTATGGGTTAAAGTGTAATGTTTTAATATCGATACACATATT
GACCAAATCAGGGTAATTTTGCATTTGTAATTTTAAAAAATGCTTTCTTCTTTTAATATACTTTTTTGTT
TATCTTATTTCTAATACTTTCCCTAATCTCTTTCTTTCAGGGCAATAATGATACAATGTATCATGCCTCT
TTGCACCATTCTAAAGAATAACAGTGATAATTTCTGGGTTAAGGCAATAGCAATATTTCTGCATATAAAT
ATTTCTGCATATAAATTGTAACTGATGTAAGAGGTTTCATATTGCTAATAGCAGCTACAATCCAGCTACC
ATTCTGCTTTTATTTTATGGTTGGGATAAGGCTGGATTATTCTGAGTCCAAGCTAGGCCCTTTTGCTAAT
CATGTTCATACCTCTTATCTTCCTCCCACAGCTCCTGGGCAACGTGCTGGTCTGTGTGCTGGCCCATCAC
TTTGGCAAAGAATTCACCCCACCAGTGCAGGCTGCCTATCAGAAAGTGGTGGCTGGTGTGGCTAATGCCC
TGGCCCACAAGTATCACTAAGCTCGCTCTAGACTAGACGATTAAATTACATTATAGGGCCCGTTTAAACC
CGCTGATCAGCCTCGACTGTGCCTTCTAGTTGCCAGCCATCTGTTGTTTGCCCCTCCCCCGTGCCTTCCT
TGACCCTGGAAGGTGCCACTCCCACTGTCCTTTCCTAATAAAATGAGGAAATTGCATCGCATTGTCTGAG
TAGGTGTCATTCTATTCTGGGGGGTGGGGTGGGGCAGGACAGCAAGGGGGAGGATTGGGAAGACAATAGC
AGGCATGCTGGGGATGCGGTGGGCTCTATGGCTTCTGAGGCGGAAAGAACCAGCTGGGGCTCTAGGGGGT
ATCCCC
[124 nt withheld, positions 4907-5030]
C
[32 nt withheld, positions 5032-5063]
CA
[57 nt withheld, positions 5066-5122]
A
[49 nt withheld, positions 5124-5172]
CCTTTGACGTTGGAGTCCACGTTCTTT
[37 nt withheld, positions 5200-5236]
ACCCTATCTCGGTCTATTCTTTTGATTTATAAGGGATTTTGGGGATTTCGGCCTATTGGTTAAAAAATGA
GCTGATTTAACAAAAATTTAACGCGAATTAATTCTGTGGAATGTGTGTCAGTTAGGGTGTGGAAAGTCCC
CAGGCTCCCCAGGCAGGCAGAAGTATGCAAAGCATGCATCTCAATTAGTCAGCAACCAGGTGTGGAAAGT
CCCCAGGCTCCCCAGCAGGCAGAAGTATGCAAAGCATGCATCTCAATTAGTCAGCAACCATAGTCCCGCC
CCTAACTCCGCCCATCCCGCCCCTAACTCCGCCCAGTTCCGCCCATTCTCCGCCCCATGGCTGACTAATT
TTTTTTATTTATGCAGAGGCCGAGGCCGCCTCTGCCTCTGAGCTATTCCAGAAGTAGTGAGGAGGCTTTT
TTGGAGGCCTAGGCTTTTGCAAAAAGCTCCCGGGAGCTTGTATATCCATTTTCGGATCTGATCAGCACGT
GTTGACAATTAATCATCGGCATAGTATATCGGCATAGTATAATACGACAAGGTGAGGAACTAAACCATGG
CCAAGTTGACCAGTGCCGTTCCGGTGCTCACCGCGCGCGACGTCGCCGGAGCGGTCGAGTTCTGGACCGA
CCGGCTCGGGTTCTCCCGGGACTTCGTGGAGGACGACTTCGCCGGTGTGGTCCGGGACGACGTGACCCTG
TTCATCAGCGCGGTCCAGGACCAGGTGGTGCCGGACAACACCCTGGCCTGGGTGTGGGTGCGCGGCCTGG
ACGAGCTGTACGCCGAGTGGTCGGAGGTCGTGTCCACGAACTTCCGGGACGCCTCCGGGCCGGCCATGAC
CGAGATCGGCGAGCAGCCGTGGGGGCGGGAGTTCGCCCTGCGCGACCCGGCCGGCAACTGCGTGCACTTC
GTGGCCGAGGAGCAGGACTGACACGTGCTACGAGATTTCGATTCCACCGCCGCCTTCTATGAAAGGTTGG
GCTTCGGAATCGTTTTCCGGGACGCCGGCTGGATGATCCTCCAGCGCGGGGATCTCATGCTGGAGTTCTT
CGCCCACCCCAACTTGTTTATTGCAGCTTATAATGGTTACAAATAAAGCAATAGCATCACAAATTTCACA
AATAAAGCATTTTTTTCACTGCATTCTAGTTGTGGTTTGTCCAAACTCATCAATGTATCTTATCATGTCT
GTATACCGTCGACCTCTAGCTAGAGCTTGGCGTAATCATGGTCATAGCTGTTTCCTGTGTGAAATTGTTA
TCCGCTCACAATTCCACACAACATACGAGCCGGAAGCATAAAGTGTAAAGCCTGGGGTGCCTAATGAGTG
AGCTAACTCACATTAATTGCGTTGCGCTCACTGCCCGCTTTCCAGTCGGGAAACCTGTCGTGCCAGCTGC
ATTAATGAATCGGCCAACGCGCGGGGAGAGGCGGTTTGCGTATTGGGCGCTCTTCCGCTTCCTCGCTCAC
TGACTCGCTGCGCTCGGTCGTTCGGCTGCGGCGAGCGGTATCAGCTCACTCAAAGGCGGTAATACGGTTA
TCCACAGAATCAGGGGATAACGCAGGAAAGAACATGTGAGCAAAAGGCCAGCAAAAGGCCAGGAACCGTA
AAAAGGCCGCGTTGCTGGCGTTTTTCCATAGGCTCCGCCCCCCTGACGAGCATCACAAAAATCGACGCTC
AAGTCAGAGGTGGCGAAACCCGACAGGACTATAAAGATACCAGGCGTTTCCCCCTGGAAGCTCCCTCGTG
CGCTCTCCTGTTCCGACCCTGCCGCTTACCGGATACCTGTCCGCCTTTCTCCCTTCGGGAAGCGTGGCGC
TTTCTCAATGCTCACGCTGTAGGTATCTCAGTTCGGTGTAGGTCGTTCGCTCCAAGCTGGGCTGTGTGCA
CGAACCCCCCGTTCAGCCCGACCGCTGCGCCTTATCCGGTAACTATCGTCTTGAGTCCAACCCGGTAAGA
CACGACTTATCGCCACTGGCAGCAGCCACTGGTAACAGGATTAGCAGAGCGAGGTATGTAGGCGGTGCTA
CAGAGTTCTTGAAGTGGTGGCCTAACTACGGCTACACTAGAAGGACAGTATTTGGTATCTGCGCTCTGCT
GAAGCCAGTTACCTTCGGAAAAAGAGTTGGTAGCTCTTGATCCGGCAAACAAACCACCGCTGGTAGCGGT
GGTTTTTTTGTTTGCAAGCAGCAGATTACGCGCAGAAAAAAAGGATCTCAAGAAGATCCTTTGATCTTTT
CTACGGGGTCTGACGCTCAGTGGAACGAAAACTCACGTTAAGGGATTTTGGTCATGAGATTATCAAAAAG
GATCTTCACCTAGATCCTTTTAAATTAAAAATGAAGTTTTAAATCAATCTAAAGTATATATGAGTAAACT
TGGTCTGACAGTTACCAATGCTTAATCAGTGAGGCACCTATCTCAGCGATCTGTCTATTTCGTTCATCCA
TAGTTGCCTGACTCCCCGTCGTGTAGATAACTACGATACGGGAGGGCTTACCATCTGGCCCCAGTGCTGC
AATGATACCGCGAGACCCACGCTCACCGGCTCCAGATTTATCAGCAATAAACCAGCCAGCCGGAAGGGCC
GAGCGCAGAAGTGGTCCTGCAACTTTATCCGCCTCCATCCAGTCTATTAATTGTTGCCGGGAAGCTAGAG
TAAGTAGTTCGCCAGTTAATAGTTTGCGCAACGTTGTTGCCATTGCTACAGGCATCGTGGTGTCACGCTC
GTCGTTTGGTATGGCTTCATTCAGCTCCGGTTCCCAACGATCAAGGCGAGTTACATGATCCCCCATGTTG
TGCAAAAAAGCGGTTAGCTCCTTCGGTCCTCCGATCGTTGTCAGAAGTAAGTTGGCCGCAGTGTTATCAC
TCATGGTTATGGCAGCACTGCATAATTCTCTTACTGTCATGCCATCCGTAAGATGCTTTTCTGTGACTGG
TGAGTACTCAACCAAGTCATTCTGAGAATAGTGTATGCGGCGACCGAGTTGCTCTTGCCCGGCGTCAATA
CGGGATAATACCGCGCCACATAGCAGAACTTTAAAAGTGCTCATCATTGGAAAACGTTCTTCGGGGCGAA
AACTCTCAAGGATCTTACCGCTGTTGAGATCCAGTTCGATGTAACCCACTCGTGCACCCAACTGATCTTC
AGCATCTTTTACTTTCACCAGCGTTTCTGGGTGAGCAAAAACAGGAAGGCAAAATGCCGCAAAAAAGGGA
ATAAGGGCGACACGGAAATGTTGAATACTCATACTCTTCCTTTTTCAATATTATTGAAGCATTTATCAGG
GTTATTGTCTCATGAGCGGATACATATTTGAATGTATTTAGAAAAATAAACAAATAGGGGTTCCGCGCAC
ATTTCCCCGAAAAGTG
