Features (pLannotate 1.2.2; 25 found; start..end, strand, type, name):
     44..763     -  CDS            EGFP: the original enhanced GFP (Yang et al., 1996) mammalian codon-optimized
    771..1949    -  promoter       EF-1α promoter: strong constitutive promoter for human elongation factor EF-1α
   1980..2257    +  promoter       chicken β-actin promoter: No description available
   2258..3231    +  intron         chimeric intron: chimera between introns from chicken β-actin and rabbit β-globin
   3247..3265    +  promoter       T7 promoter: promoter for bacteriophage T7 RNA polymerase
   3297..3392    +  CDS            HBB (fragment): HBB_GORGO - Experimental evidence at protein level: Swiss-Prot protein existence level 1. Involved in oxygen transport from the lung to the various peripheral tissues. From Gorilla gorilla gorilla (Western lowland gorilla).
   3393..3479    +  intron         chimeric intron (fragment): chimera between introns from human β-globin and immunoglobulin heavy chain genes
   3598..3680    +  intron         β-globin intron (fragment): internally truncated intron from human β-globin
   4051..4441    +  intron         β-globin intron (fragment): internally truncated intron from human β-globin
   4445..4567    +  CDS            HBB: HBB_COLGU - Experimental evidence at transcript level: Swiss-Prot protein existence level 2. Involved in oxygen transport from the lung to the various peripheral tissues. From Colobus guereza (Mantled guereza) (Eastern black-and-white colobus monkey).
   4637..4861    +  polyA_signal   bGH poly(A) signal: bovine growth hormone polyadenylation signal
   4865..4886    +  promoter       SV40 promoter (fragment): SV40 enhancer and early promoter
   4907..5335    +  rep_origin     f1 ori (sequence partly withheld): f1 bacteriophage origin of replication; arrow indicates direction of (+) strand synthesis
   5349..5678    +  promoter       SV40 promoter: SV40 enhancer and early promoter
   5726..5773    +  promoter       EM7 promoter: synthetic bacterial promoter&nbsp
   5792..6166    +  CDS            BleoR: antibiotic-binding protein; Sh ble from Streptoalloteichus hindustanus; confers resistance to bleomycin, phleomycin, and Zeocin™
   6176..6301    +  CDS            ble (fragment): BLE_KLEPN - Experimental evidence at protein level: Swiss-Prot protein existence level 1. Binding protein with a strong affinity to the bleomycin family of antibiotics. Binds to CL990; an antimitotic-antibiotic compound. From Klebsiella pneumoniae.
   6296..6417    +  polyA_signal   SV40 poly(A) signal: SV40 polyadenylation signal
   6490..6506    -  protein_bind   lac operator: The lac repressor binds to the lac operator to inhibit transcription in E. coli. This inhibition can be relieved by adding lactose or isopropyl-β-D-thiogalactopyranoside (IPTG). lac repressor encoded by lacI
   6514..6544    -  promoter       lac promoter: promoter for the E. coli lac operon
   6559..6580    -  protein_bind   CAP binding site: CAP binding activates transcription in the presence of cAMP. E. coli catabolite activator protein
   6593..6685    -  CDS            lacI (fragment): lac repressor; lacI; The lac repressor binds to the lac operator to inhibit transcription in E. coli. This inhibition can be relieved by adding lactose or isopropyl-β-D-thiogalactopyranoside (IPTG).
   6868..7456    -  rep_origin     ori: high-copy-number ColE1/pMB1/pBR322/pUC origin of replication
   7627..8487    -  CDS            AmpR: β-lactamase; bla; confers resistance to ampicillin, carbenicillin, and related antibiotics
   8488..8592    -  promoter       AmpR promoter: bla
>Addgene plasmid #204179 | pRegev_D1.61C>G | addgene full sequence | sequence record 405461 | Addgene NGS Result
CCACCTGACGTCGACGGATCGGGAGATCCCAGTGTGGTGGTACTTACTTGTACAGCTCGTCCATGCCGAG
AGTGATCCCGGCGGCGGTCACGAACTCCAGCAGGACCATGTGATCGCGCTTCTCGTTGGGGTCTTTGCTC
AGGGCGGACTGGGTGCTCAGGTAGTGGTTGTCGGGCAGCAGCACGGGGCCGTCGCCGATGGGGGTGTTCT
GCTGGTAGTGGTCGGCGAGCTGCACGCTGCCGTCCTCGATGTTGTGGCGGATCTTGAAGTTCGCCTTGAT
GCCGTTCTTCTGCTTGTCGGCCATGATATAGACGTTGTGGCTGTTGTAGTTGTACTCCAGCTTGTGCCCC
AGGATGTTGCCGTCCTCCTTGAAGTCGATGCCCTTCAGCTCGATGCGGTTCACCAGGGTGTCGCCCTCGA
ACTTCACCTCGGCGCGGGTCTTGTAGTTGCCGTCGTCCTTGAAGAAGATGGTGCGCTCCTGGACGTAGCC
TTCGGGCATGGCGGACTTGAAGAAGTCGTGCTGCTTCATGTGGTCGGGGTAGCGGCTGAAGCACTGCACG
CCGTAGGTCAGGGTGGTCACGAGGGTGGGCCAGGGCACGGGCAGCTTGCCGGTGGTGCAGATGAACTTCA
GGGTCAGCTTGCCGTAGGTGGCATCGCCCTCGCCCTCGCCAGACACGCTGAACTTGTGGCCGTTTACGTC
GCCGTCCAGCTCGACCAGGATGGGCACCACCCCGGTGAACAGCTCCTCGCCCTTGCTCACCATGGTGGCC
TCACGACACCTGAAATGGAAGAAAAAAACTTTGAACCACTGTCTGAGGCTTGAGAATGAACCAAGATCCA
AACTCAAAAAGGGCAAATTCCAAGGAGAATTACATCAAGTGCCAAGCTGGCCTAACTTCAGTCTCCACCC
ACTCAGTGTGGGGAAACTCCATCGCATAAAACCCCTCCCCCCAACCTAAAGACGACGTACTCCAAAAGCT
CGAGAACTAATCGAGGTGCCTGGACGGCGCCCGGTACTCCGTGGAGTCACATGAAGCGACGGCTGAGGAC
GGAAAGGCCCTTTTCCTTTGTGTGGGTGACTCACCCGCCCGCTCTCCCGAGCGCCGCGTCCTCCATTTTG
AGCTCCCTGCAGCAGGGCCGGGAAGCGGCCATCTTTCCGCTCACGCAACTGGTGCCGACCGGGCCAGCCT
TGCCGCCCAGGGCGGGGCGATACACGGCGGCGCGAGGCCAGGCACCAGAGCAGGCCGGCCAGCTTGAGAC
TACCCCCGTCCGATTCTCGGTGGCCGCGCTCGCAGGCCCCGCCTCGCCGAACATGTGCGCTGGGACGCAC
GGGCCCCGTCGCCGCCCGCGGCCCCAAAAACCGAAATACCAGTGTGCAGATCTTGGCCCGCATTTACAAG
ACTATCTTGCCAGAAAAAAAGCGTCGCAGCAGGTCATCAAAAATTTTAAATGGCTAGAGACTTATCGAAA
GCAGCGAGACAGGCGCGAAGGTGCCACCAGATTCGCACGCGGCGGCCCCAGCGCCCAGGCCAGGCCTCAA
CTCAAGCACGAGGCGAAGGGGCTCCTTAAGCGCAAGGCCTCGAACTCTCCCACCCACTTCCAACCCGAAG
CTCGGGATCAAGAATCACGTACTGCAGCCAGGTGGAAGTAATTCAAGGCACGCAAGGGCCATAACCCGTA
AAGAGGCCAGGCCCGCGGGAACCACACACGGCACTTACCTGTGTTCTGGCGGCAAACCCGTTGCGAAAAA
GAACGTTCACGGCGACTACTGCACTTATATACGGTTCTCCCCCACCCTCGGGAAAAAGGCGGAGCCAGTA
CACGACATCACTTTCCCAGTTTACCCCGCGCCACCTTCTCTAGGCACCGGTTCAATTGCCGACCCCTCCC
CCCAACTTCTCGGGGACTGTGGGCGATGTGCGCTCTGCCCACTGACGGGCACCGGAGCCTACGTAGGAAT
TAATTCGCCAGCACAGTGGTCGAGGTGAGCCCCACGTTCTGCTTCACTCTCCCCATCTCCCCCCCCTCCC
CACCCCCAATTTTGTATTTATTTATTTTTTAATTATTTTGTGCAGCGATGGGGGCGGGGGGGGGGGGGGG
GCGCGCGCCAGGCGGGGCGGGGCGGGGCGAGGGGCGGGGCGGGGCGAGGCGGAGAGGTGCGGCGGCAGCC
AATCAGAGCGGCGCGCTCCGAAAGTTTCCTTTTATGGCGAGGCGGCGGCGGCGGCGGCCCTATAAAAAGC
GAAGCGCGCGGCGGGCGGGAGTCGCTGCGCGCTGCCTTCGCCCCGTGCCCCGCTCCGCCGCCGCCTCGCG
CCGCCCGCCCCGGCTCTGACTGACCGCGTTACTCCCACAGGTGAGCGGGCGGGACGGCCCTTCTCCTCCG
GGCTGTAATTAGCGCTTGGTTTAATGACGGCTTGTTTCTTTTCTGTGGCTGCGTGAAAGCCTTGAGGGGC
TCCGGGAGGGCCCTTTGTGCGGGGGGAGCGGCTCGGGGGGTGCGTGCGTGTGTGTGTGCGTGGGGAGCGC
CGCGTGCGGCTCCGCGCTGCCCGGCGGCTGTGAGCGCTGCGGGCGCGGCGCGGGGCTTTGTGCGCTCCGC
AGTGTGCGCGAGGGGAGCGCGGCCGGGGGCGGTGCCCCGCGGTGCGGGGGGGGCTGCGAGGGGAACAAAG
GCTGCGTGCGGGGTGTGTGCGTGGGGGGGTGAGCAGGGGGTGTGGGCGCGTCGGTCGGGCTGCAACCCCC
CCTGCACCCCCCTCCCCGAGTTGCTGAGCACGGCCCGGCTTCGGGTGCGGGGCTCCGTACGGGGCGTGGC
GCGGGGCTCGCCGTGCCGGGCGGGGGGTGGCGGCAGGTGGGGGTGCCGGGCGGGGCGGGGCCGCCTCGGG
CCGGGGAGGGCTCGGGGGAGGGGCGCGGCGGCCCCCGGAGCGCCGGCGGCTGTCGAGGCGCGGCGAGCCG
CAGCCATTGCCTTTTATGGTAATCGTGCGAGAGGGCGCAGGGACTTCCTTTGTCCCAAATCTGTGCGGAG
CCGAAATCTGGGAGGCGCCGCCGCACCCCCTCTAGCGGGCGCGGGGCGAAGCGGTGCGGCGCCGGCAGGA
AGGAAATGGGCGGGGAGGGCCTTCGTGCGTCGCCGCGCCGCCGTCCCCTTCTCCCTCTCCAGCCTCGGGG
CTGTCCGCGGGGGGACGGCTGCCTTCGGGGGGGACGGGGCAGGGCGGGGTTCGGCTTCTGGCGTGTGACC
GGCGGCTCTAGCGTTTAAACTTAAGCTAATACGACTCACTATAGGGAGCTTGGTACCGCAACCTCAAACA
GACACCATGGTGCACCTGACTCCTGAGGAGAAGTCTGCCGTTACTGCCCTGTGGGGCAAGGTGAACGTGG
ATGAAGTTGGTGGTGAGGCCCTGGGCAGGTTGGTATCAAGGTTACAAGACAGGTTTAAGGAGACCAATAG
AAACTGGGCATATGGAGACAGAGAAGACTCTTGGGTTTCTGATAGGCACTGACTCTCTCTGCCTATGTCT
TTCTCTGCCATCCAGGTTGACTATGAGCCCCAACGAACAAGCTCCTATCTGGGAACTCTTTTCTGCAGAC
TTTAAGCCTACCCCCAGACAGGTCTGACTATGGGACCCTTGATGTTTTCTTTCCCCTTCTTTTCTATGGT
TAAGTTCATGTCATAGGAAGGGGAGAAGTAACAGGGTACAGTTTAGAATGGGAAACAGACGAATGATTGC
ATCAGTGTGGAAGTCTCAGGATCGTTTTAGTTTCTTTTATTTGCTGTTCATAACAATTGTTTTCTTTTGT
TTAATTCTTGCTTTCTTTTTTTTTCTTCTCCGCAATTTTTACTATTATACTTAATGCCTTAACATTGTGT
ATAACAAAAGGAAATATCTCTGAGATACATTAAGTAACTTAAAAAAAAACTTTACACAGTCTGCCTAGTA
CATTACTATTTGGAATATATGTGTGCTTATTTGCATATTCATAATCTCCCTACTTTATTTTCTTTTATTT
TTAATTGATACATAATCATTATACATATTTATGGGTTAAAGTGTAATGTTTTAATATCGATACACATATT
GACCAAATCAGGGTAATTTTGCATTTGTAATTTTAAAAAATGCTTTCTTCTTTTAATATACTTTTTTGTT
TATCTTATTTCTAATACTTTCCCTAATCTCTTTCTTTCAGGGCAATAATGATACAATGTATCATGCCTCT
TTGCACCATTCTAAAGAATAACAGTGATAATTTCTGGGTTAAGGCAATAGCAATATTTCTGCATATAAAT
ATTTCTGCATATAAATTGTAACTGATGTAAGAGGTTTCATATTGCTAATAGCAGCTACAATCCAGCTACC
ATTCTGCTTTTATTTTATGGTTGGGATAAGGCTGGATTATTCTGAGTCCAAGCTAGGCCCTTTTGCTAAT
CATGTTCATACCTCTTATCTTCCTCCCACAGCTCCTGGGCAACGTGCTGGTCTGTGTGCTGGCCCATCAC
TTTGGCAAAGAATTCACCCCACCAGTGCAGGCTGCCTATCAGAAAGTGGTGGCTGGTGTGGCTAATGCCC
TGGCCCACAAGTATCACTAAGCTCGCTCTAGACTAGACGATTAAATTACATTATAGGGCCCGTTTAAACC
CGCTGATCAGCCTCGACTGTGCCTTCTAGTTGCCAGCCATCTGTTGTTTGCCCCTCCCCCGTGCCTTCCT
TGACCCTGGAAGGTGCCACTCCCACTGTCCTTTCCTAATAAAATGAGGAAATTGCATCGCATTGTCTGAG
TAGGTGTCATTCTATTCTGGGGGGTGGGGTGGGGCAGGACAGCAAGGGGGAGGATTGGGAAGACAATAGC
AGGCATGCTGGGGATGCGGTGGGCTCTATGGCTTCTGAGGCGGAAAGAACCAGCTGGGGCTCTAGGGGGT
ATCCCC
[124 nt withheld, positions 4907-5030]
C
[91 nt withheld, positions 5032-5122]
A
[49 nt withheld, positions 5124-5172]
CCTTTGACGTTGGAGTCCACGTTCTTT
[37 nt withheld, positions 5200-5236]
ACCCTATCTCGGTCTATTCTTTTGATTTATAAGGGATTTTGCCGATTTCGGCCTATTGGTTAAAAAATGA
GCTGATTTAACAAAAATTTAACGCGAATTAATTCTGTGGAATGTGTGTCAGTTAGGGTGTGGAAAGTCCC
CAGGCTCCCCAGCAGGCAGAAGTATGCAAAGCATGCATCTCAATTAGTCAGCAACCAGGTGTGGAAAGTC
CCCAGGCTCCCCAGCAGGCAGAAGTATGCAAAGCATGCATCTCAATTAGTCAGCAACCATAGTCCCGCCC
CTAACTCCGCCCATCCCGCCCCTAACTCCGCCCAGTTCCGCCCATTCTCCGCCCCATGGCTGACTAATTT
TTTTTATTTATGCAGAGGCCGAGGCCGCCTCTGCCTCTGAGCTATTCCAGAAGTAGTGAGGAGGCTTTTT
TGGAGGCCTAGGCTTTTGCAAAAAGCTCCCGGGAGCTTGTATATCCATTTTCGGATCTGATCAGCACGTG
TTGACAATTAATCATCGGCATAGTATATCGGCATAGTATAATACGACAAGGTGAGGAACTAAACCATGGC
CAAGTTGACCAGTGCCGTTCCGGTGCTCACCGCGCGCGACGTCGCCGGAGCGGTCGAGTTCTGGACCGAC
CGGCTCGGGTTCTCCCGGGACTTCGTGGAGGACGACTTCGCCGGTGTGGTCCGGGACGACGTGACCCTGT
TCATCAGCGCGGTCCAGGACCAGGTGGTGCCGGACAACACCCTGGCCTGGGTGTGGGTGCGCGGCCTGGA
CGAGCTGTACGCCGAGTGGTCGGAGGTCGTGTCCACGAACTTCCGGGACGCCTCCGGGCCGGCCATGACC
GAGATCGGCGAGCAGCCGTGGGGGCGGGAGTTCGCCCTGCGCGACCCGGCCGGCAACTGCGTGCACTTCG
TGGCCGAGGAGCAGGACTGACACGTGCTACGAGATTTCGATTCCACCGCCGCCTTCTATGAAAGGTTGGG
CTTCGGAATCGTTTTCCGGGACGCCGGCTGGATGATCCTCCAGCGCGGGGATCTCATGCTGGAGTTCTTC
GCCCACCCCAACTTGTTTATTGCAGCTTATAATGGTTACAAATAAAGCAATAGCATCACAAATTTCACAA
ATAAAGCATTTTTTTCACTGCATTCTAGTTGTGGTTTGTCCAAACTCATCAATGTATCTTATCATGTCTG
TATACCGTCGACCTCTAGCTAGAGCTTGGCGTAATCATGGTCATAGCTGTTTCCTGTGTGAAATTGTTAT
CCGCTCACAATTCCACACAACATACGAGCCGGAAGCATAAAGTGTAAAGCCTGGGGTGCCTAATGAGTGA
GCTAACTCACATTAATTGCGTTGCGCTCACTGCCCGCTTTCCAGTCGGGAAACCTGTCGTGCCAGCTGCA
TTAATGAATCGGCCAACGCGCGGGGAGAGGCGGTTTGCGTATTGGGCGCTCTTCCGCTTCCTCGCTCACT
GACTCGCTGCGCTCGGTCGTTCGGCTGCGGCGAGCGGTATCAGCTCACTCAAAGGCGGTAATACGGTTAT
CCACAGAATCAGGGGATAACGCAGGAAAGAACATGTGAGCAAAAGGCCAGCAAAAGGCCAGGAACCGTAA
AAAGGCCGCGTTGCTGGCGTTTTTCCATAGGCTCCGCCCCCCTGACGAGCATCACAAAAATCGACGCTCA
AGTCAGAGGTGGCGAAACCCGACAGGACTATAAAGATACCAGGCGTTTCCCCCTGGAAGCTCCCTCGTGC
GCTCTCCTGTTCCGACCCTGCCGCTTACCGGATACCTGTCCGCCTTTCTCCCTTCGGGAAGCGTGGCGCT
TTCTCATAGCTCACGCTGTAGGTATCTCAGTTCGGTGTAGGTCGTTCGCTCCAAGCTGGGCTGTGTGCAC
GAACCCCCCGTTCAGCCCGACCGCTGCGCCTTATCCGGTAACTATCGTCTTGAGTCCAACCCGGTAAGAC
ACGACTTATCGCCACTGGCAGCAGCCACTGGTAACAGGATTAGCAGAGCGAGGTATGTAGGCGGTGCTAC
AGAGTTCTTGAAGTGGTGGCCTAACTACGGCTACACTAGAAGAACAGTATTTGGTATCTGCGCTCTGCTG
AAGCCAGTTACCTTCGGAAAAAGAGTTGGTAGCTCTTGATCCGGCAAACAAACCACCGCTGGTAGCGGTG
GTTTTTTTGTTTGCAAGCAGCAGATTACGCGCAGAAAAAAAGGATCTCAAGAAGATCCTTTGATCTTTTC
TACGGGGTCTGACGCTCAGTGGAACGAAAACTCACGTTAAGGGATTTTGGTCATGAGATTATCAAAAAGG
ATCTTCACCTAGATCCTTTTAAATTAAAAATGAAGTTTTAAATCAATCTAAAGTATATATGAGTAAACTT
GGTCTGACAGTTACCAATGCTTAATCAGTGAGGCACCTATCTCAGCGATCTGTCTATTTCGTTCATCCAT
AGTTGCCTGACTCCCCGTCGTGTAGATAACTACGATACGGGAGGGCTTACCATCTGGCCCCAGTGCTGCA
ATGATACCGCGAGACCCACGCTCACCGGCTCCAGATTTATCAGCAATAAACCAGCCAGCCGGAAGGGCCG
AGCGCAGAAGTGGTCCTGCAACTTTATCCGCCTCCATCCAGTCTATTAATTGTTGCCGGGAAGCTAGAGT
AAGTAGTTCGCCAGTTAATAGTTTGCGCAACGTTGTTGCCATTGCTACAGGCATCGTGGTGTCACGCTCG
TCGTTTGGTATGGCTTCATTCAGCTCCGGTTCCCAACGATCAAGGCGAGTTACATGATCCCCCATGTTGT
GCAAAAAAGCGGTTAGCTCCTTCGGTCCTCCGATCGTTGTCAGAAGTAAGTTGGCCGCAGTGTTATCACT
CATGGTTATGGCAGCACTGCATAATTCTCTTACTGTCATGCCATCCGTAAGATGCTTTTCTGTGACTGGT
GAGTACTCAACCAAGTCATTCTGAGAATAGTGTATGCGGCGACCGAGTTGCTCTTGCCCGGCGTCAATAC
GGGATAATACCGCGCCACATAGCAGAACTTTAAAAGTGCTCATCATTGGAAAACGTTCTTCGGGGCGAAA
ACTCTCAAGGATCTTACCGCTGTTGAGATCCAGTTCGATGTAACCCACTCGTGCACCCAACTGATCTTCA
GCATCTTTTACTTTCACCAGCGTTTCTGGGTGAGCAAAAACAGGAAGGCAAAATGCCGCAAAAAAGGGAA
TAAGGGCGACACGGAAATGTTGAATACTCATACTCTTCCTTTTTCAATATTATTGAAGCATTTATCAGGG
TTATTGTCTCATGAGCGGATACATATTTGAATGTATTTAGAAAAATAAACAAATAGGGGTTCCGCGCACA
TTTCCCCGAAAAGTG
